Addgene plasmid #147954: pT7-V5-SBP-C1-HsNanos1_X
Purpose: Mammalian Expression of HsNanos1
Depositing lab: Elisa Izaurralde. Depositing organization: Max Planck Institute for Developmental Biology. Publication: Structural basis for the Nanos-mediated recruitment of the CCR4-NOT complex and translational repression. Bhandari D, Raisch T, Weichenrieder O, Jonas S, Izaurralde E. Genes Dev. 2014 Apr 15;28(8):888-901. doi: 10.1101/gad.237289.113. PubMed 24736845.
Backbone
  Vector backbone: Unknown
  Vector type: Mammalian Expression
Growth in bacteria
  Bacterial resistance: Kanamycin, 50 μg/mL
  Growth temperature: 37°C
  Growth strain: DH5alpha
  Copy number: High Copy
Gene/Insert
  Gene/Insert name: HsNanos1
  Species: H. sapiens (human)
  Entrez Gene: NANOS1 (a.k.a. RP11-498J9.3, NOS1)
  Cloning method: Unknown
Terms and licenses: Academic/Nonprofit Terms; Industry Terms: Not Available to Industry
Depositor comments: synthesized DNA from GeneArt. Codon optimized for Expression in human cells. With one silent mutation compared to the sequence given by GeneArt. Plasmids from this collection were made available to the research community and donated after the lab closed. Please note that the sequence provided by the depositing laboratory may be theoretical/predicted or based on Sanger sequencing results. There may be discrepancies between sequencing results obtained by Addgene and the depositor sequence. If an Addgene verified sequence is not available, please contact before placing your order to request that our lab fully sequence the plasmid.
How to cite: pT7-V5-SBP-C1-HsNanos1_X was a gift from Elisa Izaurralde (Addgene plasmid # 147954 ; http://n2t.net/addgene:147954 ; RRID:Addgene_147954)
