[The description below was written by a language model from this plasmid's Addgene catalogue record and pLannotate feature annotations shown in this document.]
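Description:
pT7-V5-SBP-C1-HsNanos1_X is a 5.1 kb mammalian expression plasmid encoding human NANOS1 with an N-terminal tandem V5–SBP tag. The catalogue lists the backbone as unknown. It is propagated in E. coli through a high-copy ColE1/pUC-type origin and also carries an f1 origin. A single NeoR/KanR (Tn5 aminoglycoside phosphotransferase) gene sits behind both a bacterial AmpR (bla) promoter and the SV40 enhancer/early promoter and is terminated by the HSV TK polyadenylation signal. This arrangement gives kanamycin resistance in bacteria and can support G418 selection in mammalian cells.

Expression of the payload is driven by the CMV immediate-early enhancer and promoter. A T7 promoter lies just downstream of it and ahead of the coding region, which would allow in vitro transcription with T7 RNA polymerase. The open reading frame begins with the V5 epitope tag for immunodetection. Next comes the streptavidin-binding peptide, which permits affinity capture on streptavidin resin, and then the NANOS1 coding sequence. A residual multiple cloning site and the SV40 poly(A) signal follow. According to the depositor, the insert is synthetic DNA codon-optimised for human cells and carries one silent change relative to the ordered sequence.

Several short annotated fragments (a truncated HIV-1 LTR, SV40 large T antigen, ble and bGH poly(A)) are probably backbone remnants or annotation matches rather than functional elements. NANOS1 is described as a translational repressor, and the associated publication concerns Nanos-mediated recruitment of the CCR4-NOT complex. The plasmid is therefore suited to expressing tagged NANOS1 in human cells for pulldown, interaction and repression studies.
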