Features (pLannotate 1.2.2; 18 found; start..end, strand, type, name):
     61..364     +  enhancer       CMV enhancer: human cytomegalovirus immediate early enhancer
    365..568     +  promoter       CMV promoter: human cytomegalovirus (CMV) immediate early promoter
    564..597     +  LTR            5' LTR (truncated) (fragment): truncated 5' long terminal repeat (LTR) from HIV-1
    613..631     +  promoter       T7 promoter: promoter for bacteriophage T7 RNA polymerase
    668..709     +  CDS            V5 tag: epitope tag from simian virus 5
    731..844     +  CDS            SBP: streptavidin-binding peptide selected from a peptide library; binds streptavidin with nanomolar affinity (Keefe et al., 2001)
    857..1732    +  CDS            NANOS1: NANO1_HUMAN - Also known as NOS1. Experimental evidence at protein level: Swiss-Prot protein existence level 1. May act as a translational repressor which regulates translation of specific mRNAs by forming a complex with PUM2 that associates with the 3'-UTR of mRNA targets. Capable of interfering with the proadhesive and anti-invasive functions of E-cadherin. Up-regulates the production of MMP14 to promote tumor cell invasion. From Homo sapiens (Human).
   1736..1772    +  misc_feature   MCS (fragment): multiple cloning site
   1789..1873    +  CDS            large T antigen (fragment): large T antigen from SV40 (simian virus 40)
   1896..2017    +  polyA_signal   SV40 poly(A) signal: SV40 polyadenylation signal
   2051..2479    -  rep_origin     f1 ori (sequence partly withheld): f1 bacteriophage origin of replication; arrow indicates direction of (+) strand synthesis
   2506..2610    +  promoter       AmpR promoter: bla
   2612..2969    +  promoter       SV40 promoter: SV40 enhancer and early promoter
   3004..3798    +  CDS            NeoR/KanR: aminoglycoside phosphotransferase from Tn5; aph(3')-II (or nptII); confers resistance to neomycin, kanamycin, and G418 (Geneticin®)
   3819..3971    +  CDS            ble (fragment): BLE_KLEPN - Experimental evidence at protein level: Swiss-Prot protein existence level 1. Binding protein with a strong affinity to the bleomycin family of antibiotics. Binds to CL990; an antimitotic-antibiotic compound. From Klebsiella pneumoniae.
   4030..4077    +  polyA_signal   HSV TK poly(A) signal: herpes simplex virus thymidine kinase polyadenylation signal (Cole and Stacy, 1985)
   4168..4184    -  polyA_signal   bGH poly(A) signal (fragment): bovine growth hormone polyadenylation signal
   4406..4994    +  rep_origin     ori: high-copy-number ColE1/pMB1/pBR322/pUC origin of replication
>Addgene plasmid #147954 | pT7-V5-SBP-C1-HsNanos1_X | addgene full sequence | sequence record 381356 | Addgene NGS Result
TAGTTATTAATAGTAATCAATTACGGGGTCATTAGTTCATAGCCCATATATGGAGTTCCGCGTTACATAA
CTTACGGTAAATGGCCCGCCTGGCTGACCGCCCAACGACCCCCGCCCATTGACGTCAATAATGACGTATG
TTCCCATAGTAACGCCAATAGGGACTTTCCATTGACGTCAATGGGTGGAGTATTTACGGTAAACTGCCCA
CTTGGCAGTACATCAAGTGTATCATATGCCAAGTACGCCCCCTATTGACGTCAATGACGGTAAATGGCCC
GCCTGGCATTATGCCCAGTACATGACCTTATGGGACTTTCCTACTTGGCAGTACATCTACGTATTAGTCA
TCGCTATTACCATGGTGATGCGGTTTTGGCAGTACATCAATGGGCGTGGATAGCGGTTTGACTCACGGGG
ATTTCCAAGTCTCCACCCCATTGACGTCAATGGGAGTTTGTTTTGGCACCAAAATCAACGGGACTTTCCA
AAATGTCGTAACAACTCCGCCCCATTGACGCAAATGGGCGGTAGGCGTGTACGGTGGGAGGTCTATATAA
GCAGAGCTCTCTGGCTAACTAGAGAACCCACTGCTTACTGGCTTATCGAAATTAATACGACTCACTATAG
GGAGACCCAAGCTCTAGCGCTACCGGTCGCCACCATGGGTAAGCCTATCCCTAACCCTCTCCTCGGTCTC
GATTCTACGCCCGGAAGCGGTAGCGGTACGATGGACGAGAAGACCACCGGCTGGGGGGGCGGCCACGTGG
TGGAGGGCCTGGCCGGCGAGCTGGAGCAGCTGCGGGCCAGGCTGGAGCACCACCCTCAGGGCCAGCGGGA
GCCCAGATCTCGAGCTATGGAAGCCTTCCCATGGGCCCCCAGATCCCCCAGAAGAGGCAGAGCACCTCCT
CCCATGGCCCTGGTGCCAAGCGCCAGATATGTGTCTGCCCCTGGACCTGCCCACCCCCAGCCTTTCAGCA
GCTGGAACGATTACCTGGGCCTGGCCACCCTGATCACCAAGGCCGTGGATGGCGAGCCCAGATTCGGATG
TGCCAGAGGCGGAAATGGCGGCGGAGGCAGCCCTCCTAGTAGCAGCAGCAGCTCCTGTTGCAGCCCTCAC
ACAGGCGCTGGACCTGGCGCTCTGGGACCTGCACTGGGCCCACCTGACTACGACGAGGACGACGACGATG
ACAGCGACGAGCCTGGCAGCAGAGGCAGATACCTGGGCTCTGCCCTGGAACTGCGGGCTCTGGAACTGTG
TGCCGGACCTGCTGAAGCCGGCCTGCTGGAAGAGAGATTCGCCGAGCTGAGCCCCTTCGCCGGCAGAGCT
GCAGCAGTGCTGCTGGGATGTGCTCCTGCTGCCGCAGCCGCCGCTACAACAACATCTGAGGCCACCCCTC
GGGAAGAGAGGGCTCCTGCTTGGGCCGCTGAACCTAGACTGCATGCTGCCTCTGGCGCCGCTGCTGCAAG
ACTGCTGAAACCCGAACTGCAAGTGTGCGTGTTCTGCCGGAACAACAAAGAAGCTATGGCCCTGTACACC
ACCCACATCCTGAAGGGCCCCGACGGCAGAGTGCTGTGTCCCGTGCTGCGGAGATACACATGCCCTCTGT
GTGGCGCCAGCGGCGACAATGCCCACACCATCAAGTACTGCCCCCTGAGCAAGGTGCCCCCTCCACCAGC
TAGACCCCCTCCAAGATCTGCCAGAGATGGCCCCCCTGGCAAGAAGCTGAGATAAGAATTCTGCAGTCGA
CGGTACCGCGGGCCCGGGATCCACCGGATCTAGATAACTGATCATAATCAGCCATACCACATTTGTAGAG
GTTTTACTTGCTTTAAAAAACCTCCCACACCTCCCCCTGAACCTGAAACATAAAATGAATGCAATTGTTG
TTGTTAACTTGTTTATTGCAGCTTATAATGGTTACAAATAAAGCAATAGCATCACAAATTTCACAAATAA
AGCATTTTTTTCACTGCATTCTAGTTGTGGTTTGTCCAAACTCATCAATGTATCTTAACGCGTAAATTGT
AAGCGTTAATATTTTGTTAAAATTCGCGTTAAATTTTTGTTAAATCAGCTCATTTTTTAACCAATAGGCC
GAAATCGGCAAAATCCCTTATAAATCAAAAGAATAGACCGAGATAGGGT
[37 nt withheld, positions 2150-2186]
AAAGAACGTGGACTCCAACGTCAAAGG
[49 nt withheld, positions 2214-2262]
T
[91 nt withheld, positions 2264-2354]
G
[124 nt withheld, positions 2356-2479]
CAGGTGGCACTTTTCGGGGAAATGTGCGCGGAACCCCTATTTGTTTATTTTTCTAAATACATTCAAATAT
GTATCCGCTCATGAGACAATAACCCTGATAAATGCTTCAATAATATTGAAAAAGGAAGAGTCCTGAGGCG
GAAAGAACCAGCTGTGGAATGTGTGTCAGTTAGGGTGTGGAAAGTCCCCAGGCTCCCCAGCAGGCAGAAG
TATGCAAAGCATGCATCTCAATTAGTCAGCAACCAGGTGTGGAAAGTCCCCAGGCTCCCCAGCAGGCAGA
AGTATGCAAAGCATGCATCTCAATTAGTCAGCAACCATAGTCCCGCCCCTAACTCCGCCCATCCCGCCCC
TAACTCCGCCCAGTTCCGCCCATTCTCCGCCCCATGGCTGACTAATTTTTTTTATTTATGCAGAGGCCGA
GGCCGCCTCGGCCTCTGAGCTATTCCAGAAGTAGTGAGGAGGCTTTTTTGGAGGCCTAGGCTTTTGCAAA
GATCGATCAAGAGACAGGATGAGGATCGTTTCGCATGATTGAACAAGATGGATTGCACGCAGGTTCTCCG
GCCGCTTGGGTGGAGAGGCTATTCGGCTATGACTGGGCACAACAGACAATCGGCTGCTCTGATGCCGCCG
TGTTCCGGCTGTCAGCGCAGGGGCGCCCGGTTCTTTTTGTCAAGACCGACCTGTCCGGTGCCCTGAATGA
ACTGCAAGACGAGGCAGCGCGGCTATCGTGGCTGGCCACGACGGGCGTTCCTTGCGCAGCTGTGCTCGAC
GTTGTCACTGAAGCGGGAAGGGACTGGCTGCTATTGGGCGAAGTGCCGGGGCAGGATCTCCTGTCATCTC
ACCTTGCTCCTGCCGAGAAAGTATCCATCATGGCTGATGCAATGCGGCGGCTGCATACGCTTGATCCGGC
TACCTGCCCATTCGACCACCAAGCGAAACATCGCATCGAGCGAGCACGTACTCGGATGGAAGCCGGTCTT
GTCGATCAGGATGATCTGGACGAAGAGCATCAGGGGCTCGCGCCAGCCGAACTGTTCGCCAGGCTCAAGG
CGAGCATGCCCGACGGCGAGGATCTCGTCGTGACCCATGGCGATGCCTGCTTGCCGAATATCATGGTGGA
AAATGGCCGCTTTTCTGGATTCATCGACTGTGGCCGGCTGGGTGTGGCGGACCGCTATCAGGACATAGCG
TTGGCTACCCGTGATATTGCTGAAGAGCTTGGCGGCGAATGGGCTGACCGCTTCCTCGTGCTTTACGGTA
TCGCCGCTCCCGATTCGCAGCGCATCGCCTTCTATCGCCTTCTTGACGAGTTCTTCTGAGCGGGACTCTG
GGGTTCGAAATGACCGACCAAGCGACGCCCAACCTGCCATCACGAGATTTCGATTCCACCGCCGCCTTCT
ATGAAAGGTTGGGCTTCGGAATCGTTTTCCGGGACGCCGGCTGGATGATCCTCCAGCGCGGGGATCTCAT
GCTGGAGTTCTTCGCCCACCCTAGGGGGAGGCTAACTGAAACACGGAAGGAGACAATACCGGAAGGAACC
CGCGCTATGACGGCAATAAAAAGACAGAATAAAACGCACGGTGTTGGGTCGTTTGTTCATAAACGCGGGG
TTCGGTCCCAGGGCTGGCACTCTGTCGATACCCCACCGAGACCCCATTGGGGCCAATACGCCCGCGTTTC
TTCCTTTTCCCCACCCCACCCCCCAAGTTCGGGTGAAGGCCCAGGGCTCGCAGCCAACGTCGGGGCGGCA
GGCCCTGCCATAGCCTCAGGTTACTCATATATACTTTAGATTGATTTAAAACTTCATTTTTAATTTAAAA
GGATCTAGGTGAAGATCCTTTTTGATAATCTCATGACCAAAATCCCTTAACGTGAGTTTTCGTTCCACTG
AGCGTCAGACCCCGTAGAAAAGATCAAAGGATCTTCTTGAGATCCTTTTTTTCTGCGCGTAATCTGCTGC
TTGCAAACAAAAAAACCACCGCTACCAGCGGTGGTTTGTTTGCCGGATCAAGAGCTACCAACTCTTTTTC
CGAAGGTAACTGGCTTCAGCAGAGCGCAGATACCAAATACTGTTCTTCTAGTGTAGCCGTAGTTAGGCCA
CCACTTCAAGAACTCTGTAGCACCGCCTACATACCTCGCTCTGCTAATCCTGTTACCAGTGGCTGCTGCC
AGTGGCGATAAGTCGTGTCTTACCGGGTTGGACTCAAGACGATAGTTACCGGATAAGGCGCAGCGGTCGG
GCTGAACGGGGGGTTCGTGCACACAGCCCAGCTTGGAGCGAACGACCTACACCGAACTGAGATACCTACA
GCGTGAGCTATGAGAAAGCGCCACGCTTCCCGAAGGGAGAAAGGCGGACAGGTATCCGGTAAGCGGCAGG
GTCGGAACAGGAGAGCGCACGAGGGAGCTTCCAGGGGGAAACGCCTGGTATCTTTATAGTCCTGTCGGGT
TTCGCCACCTCTGACTTGAGCGTCGATTTTTGTGATGCTCGTCAGGGGGGCGGAGCCTATGGAAAAACGC
CAGCAACGCGGCCTTTTTACGGTTCCTGGCCTTTTGCTGGCCTTTTGCTCACATGTTCTTTCCTGCGTTA
TCCCCTGATTCTGTGGATAACCGTATTACCGCCATGCAT
